>Addgene plasmid #195096 | GFP-Sharpin S146A | addgene full sequence | sequence record 384610 | Addgene NGS Result
TAGTTATTAATAGTAATCAATTACGGGGTCATTAGTTCATAGCCCATATATGGAGTTCCGCGTTACATAA
CTTACGGTAAATGGCCCGCCTGGCTGACCGCCCAACGACCCCCGCCCATTGACGTCAATAATGACGTATG
TTCCCATAGTAACGCCAATAGGGACTTTCCATTGACGTCAATGGGTGGAGTATTTACGGTAAACTGCCCA
CTTGGCAGTACATCAAGTGTATCATATGCCAAGTACGCCCCCTATTGACGTCAATGACGGTAAATGGCCC
GCCTGGCATTATGCCCAGTACATGACCTTATGGGACTTTCCTACTTGGCAGTACATCTACGTATTAGTCA
TCGCTATTACCATGGTGATGCGGTTTTGGCAGTACATCAATGGGCGTGGATAGCGGTTTGACTCACGGGG
ATTTCCAAGTCTCCACCCCATTGACGTCAATGGGAGTTTGTTTTGGCACCAAAATCAACGGGACTTTCCA
AAATGTCGTAACAACTCCGCCCCATTGACGCAAATGGGCGGTAGGCGTGTACGGTGGGAGGTCTATATAA
GCAGAGCTGGTTTAGTGAACCGTCAGATCCGCTAGCGCTACCGGTCGCCACCATGGTGAGCAAGGGCGAG
GAGCTGTTCACCGGGGTGGTGCCCATCCTGGTCGAGCTGGACGGCGACGTAAACGGCCACAAGTTCAGCG
TGTCCGGCGAGGGCGAGGGCGATGCCACCTACGGCAAGCTGACCCTGAAGTTCATCTGCACCACCGGCAA
GCTGCCCGTGCCCTGGCCCACCCTCGTGACCACCCTGACCTACGGCGTGCAGTGCTTCAGCCGCTACCCC
GACCACATGAAGCAGCACGACTTCTTCAAGTCCGCCATGCCCGAAGGCTACGTCCAGGAGCGCACCATCT
TCTTCAAGGACGACGGCAACTACAAGACCCGCGCCGAGGTGAAGTTCGAGGGCGACACCCTGGTGAACCG
CATCGAGCTGAAGGGCATCGACTTCAAGGAGGACGGCAACATCCTGGGGCACAAGCTGGAGTACAACTAC
AACAGCCACAACGTCTATATCATGGCCGACAAGCAGAAGAACGGCATCAAGGTGAACTTCAAGATCCGCC
ACAACATCGAGGACGGCAGCGTGCAGCTCGCCGACCACTACCAGCAGAACACCCCCATCGGCGACGGCCC
CGTGCTGCTGCCCGACAACCACTACCTGAGCACCCAGTCCGCCCTGAGCAAAGACCCCAACGAGAAGCGC
GATCACATGGTCCTGCTGGAGTTCGTGACCGCCGCCGGGATCACTCTCGGCATGGACGAGCTGTACAAGT
CCGGACTCAGATCTCGAGCTCAAGCTTCGGCGCCGCCAGCGGGCGGGGCGGCGGCGGCGGCCTCGGACTT
GGGCTCCGCCGCAGTGCTCTTGGCTGTGCACGCCGCGGTGAGGCCGCTGGGCGCCGGGCCAGACGCCGAG
GCACAGCTGCGGAGGCTGCAGCTGAGCGCGGACCCTGAGAGGCCTGGGCGCTTCCGGCTGGAGCTGCTGG
GCGCGGGACCTGGGGCGGTTAATTTGGAGTGGCCCCTGGAGTCAGTTTCCTACACCATCCGAGGCCCCAC
CCAGCACGAGCTACAGCCTCCACCAGGAGGGCCTGGAACCCTCAGCCTGCACTTCCTCAACCCTCAGGAA
GCTCAGCGGTGGGCAGTCCTAGTCCGAGGTGCCACCGTGGAAGGACAGAATGGCAGCAAGAGCAACTCAC
CACCAGCCTTGGGCCCAGAAGCATGCCCTGTCTCCCTGCCCGCCCCCCCGGAAGCCTCCACACTCAAGGG
CCCTCCACCTGAGGCAGATCTTCCTAGGAGCCCTGGAAACTTGACGGAGAGAGAAGAGCTGGCAGGGAGC
CTGGCCCGGGCTATTGCAGGTGGAGACGAGAAGGGGGCAGCCCAAGTGGCAGCCGTCCTGGCCCAGCATC
GTGTGGCCCTGAGTGTTCAGCTTCAGGAGGCCTGCTTCCCACCTGGCCCCATCAGGTTACAAGTGACACT
TGAAGACGCTGCCTCTGCCGCATCCGCCGCGTCCTCTGCACACGTTGCCCTGCAGGTCCACCCCCACTGC
ACTGTTGCAGCTCTCCAGGAGCAGGTGTTCTCAGAGCTCGGTTTCCCGCCAGCCGTGCAACGCTGGGTCA
TCGGACGGTGCCTGTGTGTGCCTGAGCGCAGCCTTGCCTCTTACGGGGTTCGGCAGGATGGGGACCCTGC
TTTCCTCTACTTGCTGTCAGCTCCTCGAGAAGCCCCAGCCACAGGACCTAGCCCTCAGCACCCCCAGAAG
ATGGACGGGGAACTTGGACGCTTGTTTCCCCCATCATTGGGGCTACCCCCAGGCCCCCAGCCAGCTGCCT
CCAGCCTGCCCAGTCCACTCCAGCCCAGCTGGTCCTGTCCTTCCTGCACCTTCATCAATGCCCCAGACCG
CCCTGGCTGTGAGATGTGTAGCACCCAGAGGCCCTGCACTTGGGACCCCCTTGCTGCAGCTTCCACCTAG
TCTAGATAACTGATCATAATCAGCCATACCACATTTGTAGAGGTTTTACTTGCTTTAAAAAACCTCCCAC
ACCTCCCCCTGAACCTGAAACATAAAATGAATGCAATTGTTGTTGTTAACTTGTTTATTGCAGCTTATAA
TGGTTACAAATAAAGCAATAGCATCACAAATTTCACAAATAAAGCATTTTTTTCACTGCATTCTAGTTGT
GGTTTGTCCAAACTCATCAATGTATCTTAACGCGTAAATTGTAAGCGTTAATATTTTGTTAAAATTCGCG
TTAAATTTTTGTTAAATCAGCTCATTTTTTAACCAATAGGCCGAAATCGGCAAAATCCCTTATAAATCAA
AAGAATAGACCGAGATAGGGT
[37 nt withheld, positions 2892-2928]
AAAGAACGTGGACTCCAACGTCAAAGG
[49 nt withheld, positions 2956-3004]
T
[91 nt withheld, positions 3006-3096]
G
[124 nt withheld, positions 3098-3221]
CAGGTGGCACTTTTCGGGGAAATGTGCGCGGAACCCCTATTTGTTTATTTTTCTAAATACATTCAAATAT
GTATCCGCTCATGAGACAATAACCCTGATAAATGCTTCAATAATATTGAAAAAGGAAGAGTCCTGAGGCG
GAAAGAACCAGCTGTGGAATGTGTGTCAGTTAGGGTGTGGAAAGTCCCCAGGCTCCCCAGCAGGCAGAAG
TATGCAAAGCATGCATCTCAATTAGTCAGCAACCAGGTGTGGAAAGTCCCCAGGCTCCCCAGCAGGCAGA
AGTATGCAAAGCATGCATCTCAATTAGTCAGCAACCATAGTCCCGCCCCTAACTCCGCCCATCCCGCCCC
TAACTCCGCCCAGTTCCGCCCATTCTCCGCCCCATGGCTGACTAATTTTTTTTATTTATGCAGAGGCCGA
GGCCGCCTCGGCCTCTGAGCTATTCCAGAAGTAGTGAGGAGGCTTTTTTGGAGGCCTAGGCTTTTGCAAA
GATCGATCAAGAGACAGGATGAGGATCGTTTCGCATGATTGAACAAGATGGATTGCACGCAGGTTCTCCG
GCCGCTTGGGTGGAGAGGCTATTCGGCTATGACTGGGCACAACAGACAATCGGCTGCTCTGATGCCGCCG
TGTTCCGGCTGTCAGCGCAGGGGCGCCCGGTTCTTTTTGTCAAGACCGACCTGTCCGGTGCCCTGAATGA
ACTGCAAGACGAGGCAGCGCGGCTATCGTGGCTGGCCACGACGGGCGTTCCTTGCGCAGCTGTGCTCGAC
GTTGTCACTGAAGCGGGAAGGGACTGGCTGCTATTGGGCGAAGTGCCGGGGCAGGATCTCCTGTCATCTC
ACCTTGCTCCTGCCGAGAAAGTATCCATCATGGCTGATGCAATGCGGCGGCTGCATACGCTTGATCCGGC
TACCTGCCCATTCGACCACCAAGCGAAACATCGCATCGAGCGAGCACGTACTCGGATGGAAGCCGGTCTT
GTCGATCAGGATGATCTGGACGAAGAGCATCAGGGGCTCGCGCCAGCCGAACTGTTCGCCAGGCTCAAGG
CGAGCATGCCCGACGGCGAGGATCTCGTCGTGACCCATGGCGATGCCTGCTTGCCGAATATCATGGTGGA
AAATGGCCGCTTTTCTGGATTCATCGACTGTGGCCGGCTGGGTGTGGCGGACCGCTATCAGGACATAGCG
TTGGCTACCCGTGATATTGCTGAAGAGCTTGGCGGCGAATGGGCTGACCGCTTCCTCGTGCTTTACGGTA
TCGCCGCTCCCGATTCGCAGCGCATCGCCTTCTATCGCCTTCTTGACGAGTTCTTCTGAGCGGGACTCTG
GGGTTCGAAATGACCGACCAAGCGACGCCCAACCTGCCATCACGAGATTTCGATTCCACCGCCGCCTTCT
ATGAAAGGTTGGGCTTCGGAATCGTTTTCCGGGACGCCGGCTGGATGATCCTCCAGCGCGGGGATCTCAT
GCTGGAGTTCTTCGCCCACCCTAGGGGGAGGCTAACTGAAACACGGAAGGAGACAATACCGGAAGGAACC
CGCGCTATGACGGCAATAAAAAGACAGAATAAAACGCACGGTGTTGGGTCGTTTGTTCATAAACGCGGGG
TTCGGTCCCAGGGCTGGCACTCTGTCGATACCCCACCGAGACCCCATTGGGGCCAATACGCCCGCGTTTC
TTCCTTTTCCCCACCCCACCCCCCAAGTTCGGGTGAAGGCCCAGGGCTCGCAGCCAACGTCGGGGCGGCA
GGCCCTGCCATAGCCTCAGGTTACTCATATATACTTTAGATTGATTTAAAACTTCATTTTTAATTTAAAA
GGATCTAGGTGAAGATCCTTTTTGATAATCTCATGACCAAAATCCCTTAACGTGAGTTTTCGTTCCACTG
AGCGTCAGACCCCGTAGAAAAGATCAAAGGATCTTCTTGAGATCCTTTTTTTCTGCGCGTAATCTGCTGC
TTGCAAACAAAAAAACCACCGCTACCAGCGGTGGTTTGTTTGCCGGATCAAGAGCTACCAACTCTTTTTC
CGAAGGTAACTGGCTTCAGCAGAGCGCAGATACCAAATACTGTTCTTCTAGTGTAGCCGTAGTTAGGCCA
CCACTTCAAGAACTCTGTAGCACCGCCTACATACCTCGCTCTGCTAATCCTGTTACCAGTGGCTGCTGCC
AGTGGCGATAAGTCGTGTCTTACCGGGTTGGACTCAAGACGATAGTTACCGGATAAGGCGCAGCGGTCGG
GCTGAACGGGGGGTTCGTGCACACAGCCCAGCTTGGAGCGAACGACCTACACCGAACTGAGATACCTACA
GCGTGAGCTATGAGAAAGCGCCACGCTTCCCGAAGGGAGAAAGGCGGACAGGTATCCGGTAAGCGGCAGG
GTCGGAACAGGAGAGCGCACGAGGGAGCTTCCAGGGGGAAACGCCTGGTATCTTTATAGTCCTGTCGGGT
TTCGCCACCTCTGACTTGAGCGTCGATTTTTGTGATGCTCGTCAGGGGGGCGGAGCCTATGGAAAAACGC
CAGCAACGCGGCCTTTTTACGGTTCCTGGCCTTTTGCTGGCCTTTTGCTCACATGTTCTTTCCTGCGTTA
TCCCCTGATTCTGTGGATAACCGTATTACCGCCATGCAT
Features (pLannotate 1.2.2; 15 found; start..end, strand, type, name):
     61..364     +  enhancer       CMV enhancer: human cytomegalovirus immediate early enhancer
    365..568     +  promoter       CMV promoter: human cytomegalovirus (CMV) immediate early promoter
    613..1329    +  CDS            EGFP: EGFP is a basic (constitutively fluorescent) green fluorescent protein published in 1996, derived from Aequorea victoria. It is reported to be a rapidly-maturing weak dimer with moderate acid sensitivity.
   1330..1359    +  misc_feature   MCS (fragment): multiple cloning site
   1360..2517    +  CDS            SHARPIN: SHRPN_HUMAN - Also known as SIPL1. Experimental evidence at protein level: Swiss-Prot protein existence level 1. Component of the LUBAC complex which conjugates linear polyubiquitin chains in a head-to-tail manner to substrates and plays a key role in NF-kappa-B activation and regulation of inflammation. LUBAC conjugates linear polyubiquitin to IKBKG and RIPK1 and is involved in activation of the canonical NF-kappa-B and the JNK signaling pathways. Linear ubiquitination mediated by the LUBAC complex interferes with TNF-induced cell death and thereby prevents inflammation. LUBAC is recruited to
   2531..2615    +  CDS            large T antigen (fragment): large T antigen from SV40 (simian virus 40)
   2638..2759    +  polyA_signal   SV40 poly(A) signal: SV40 polyadenylation signal
   2793..3221    -  rep_origin     f1 ori (sequence partly withheld): f1 bacteriophage origin of replication; arrow indicates direction of (+) strand synthesis
   3248..3352    +  promoter       AmpR promoter: bla
   3354..3711    +  promoter       SV40 promoter: SV40 enhancer and early promoter
   3746..4540    +  CDS            NeoR/KanR: aminoglycoside phosphotransferase from Tn5; aph(3')-II (or nptII); confers resistance to neomycin, kanamycin, and G418 (Geneticin®)
   4561..4713    +  CDS            ble (fragment): BLE_KLEPN - Experimental evidence at protein level: Swiss-Prot protein existence level 1. Binding protein with a strong affinity to the bleomycin family of antibiotics. Binds to CL990; an antimitotic-antibiotic compound. From Klebsiella pneumoniae.
   4772..4819    +  polyA_signal   HSV TK poly(A) signal: herpes simplex virus thymidine kinase polyadenylation signal (Cole and Stacy, 1985)
   4910..4926    -  polyA_signal   bGH poly(A) signal (fragment): bovine growth hormone polyadenylation signal
   5148..5736    +  rep_origin     ori: high-copy-number ColE1/pMB1/pBR322/pUC origin of replication
