[The description below was written by a language model from this plasmid's Addgene catalogue record and pLannotate feature annotations shown in this document.]
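Description:
GFP-Sharpin S146A is a mammalian expression plasmid built on the pEGFP-C1 backbone that drives overexpression of human SHARPIN (also known as SIPL1) carrying a serine-to-alanine substitution at residue 146, fused to the C-terminus of EGFP. In the annotated 5,850 nt sequence, the human cytomegalovirus immediate early enhancer and promoter sit upstream of the EGFP coding sequence. EGFP is followed by a short remnant of the multiple cloning site acting as a linker, then by the SHARPIN open reading frame, and transcripts are terminated by the SV40 polyadenylation signal. The exact restriction sites used for cloning are not recorded.

The plasmid is maintained in bacteria at high copy through a ColE1/pUC-type origin and selected with kanamycin. Resistance comes from the Tn5 NeoR/KanR aminoglycoside phosphotransferase gene, which is placed behind both a bacterial (bla) promoter and the SV40 enhancer/early promoter and ends in the HSV TK polyadenylation signal. The same cassette can therefore also support G418 selection in mammalian cells. An f1 origin is also present. The short large T antigen, ble and bGH poly(A) fragments in the annotation appear to be partial matches within backbone sequence rather than functional elements.

SHARPIN is a component of the LUBAC complex, which assembles linear polyubiquitin chains and contributes to NF-κB activation. The alanine substitution removes the phosphorylatable serine at position 146, giving a non-phosphorylatable variant. According to the associated publication title, phosphorylation at this site mediates ARP2/3 interaction, cancer cell invasion and metastasis. The construct therefore suits fluorescence-based tracking and functional comparison of the phospho-deficient mutant in transfected cells.
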