Addgene plasmid #195096: GFP-Sharpin S146A
Purpose: Gene Overexpression of Human SHARPINS146A
Depositing lab: Jukka Westermarck. Depositing organization: University of Turku. Publication: SHARPIN S146 phosphorylation mediates ARP2/3 interaction, cancer cell invasion and metastasis. Butt U, Khan MH, Pouwels J, Westermarck J. J Cell Sci. 2022 Oct 15;135(20):jcs260627. doi: 10.1242/jcs.260627. Epub 2022 Oct 13. PubMed 36148554.
Backbone
  Vector backbone: pEGFP-C1
  Vector type: Mammalian Expression
Growth in bacteria
  Bacterial resistance: Kanamycin, 50 μg/mL
  Growth temperature: 37°C
  Growth strain: DH5alpha
  Copy number: High Copy
Gene/Insert
  Gene/Insert name: SHARPIN
  Species: H. sapiens (human)
  Mutation: S146A
  Entrez Gene: SHARPIN (a.k.a. SIPL1)
  Cloning method: Restriction Enzyme; 5′ cloning site Unknown (unknown if destroyed)
Terms and licenses: Academic/Nonprofit Terms; Industry Terms: Not Available to Industry
How to cite: GFP-Sharpin S146A was a gift from Jukka Westermarck (Addgene plasmid # 195096 ; http://n2t.net/addgene:195096 ; RRID:Addgene_195096)
